Addgene plasmid #237683: pX458_mCherry-EWSR1-gRNA
Purpose: Cas9 from S. pyogenes with 2A-mCherry, gRNA to knock-in msfGFP to EWSR1 locus
Depositing lab: Denes Hnisz. Publication: Probing condensate microenvironments with a micropeptide killswitch. Zhang Y, Stoppelkamp I, Fernandez-Pernas P, Allram M, Charman M, Magalhaes AP, Piedavent-Salomon M, Sommer G, Sung YC, Meyer K, Grams N, Halko E, Dongre S, Meierhofer D, Malszycki M, Ilik IA, Aktas T, Kraushar ML, Vastenhouw N, Weitzman MD, Grebien F, Niskanen H, Hnisz D. Nature. 2025 Jun 4. doi: 10.1038/s41586-025-09141-5. PubMed 40468084.
Backbone
  Vector backbone: pX458-mCherry
  Vector type: CRISPR
Growth in bacteria
  Bacterial resistance: Ampicillin, 100 μg/mL
  Growth temperature: 37°C
  Growth strain: DH5alpha
  Copy number: High Copy
Gene/Insert
  Gene/Insert name: EWSR1 gRNA
  gRNA/shRNA sequence: Unknown
  Species: H. sapiens (human)
  Entrez Gene: EWSR1 (a.k.a. EWS, EWS-FLI1)
  Tag / fusion protein: mCherry (N terminal on insert)
  Cloning method: Restriction Enzyme; 5′ cloning site Unknown (unknown if destroyed)
Terms and licenses: Academic/Nonprofit Terms; Industry Terms: Not Available to Industry
How to cite: pX458_mCherry-EWSR1-gRNA was a gift from Denes Hnisz (Addgene plasmid # 237683 ; http://n2t.net/addgene:237683 ; RRID:Addgene_237683)
