[The description below was written by a language model from this plasmid's Addgene catalogue record and pLannotate feature annotations shown in this document.]
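Description:
pX458_mCherry-EWSR1-gRNA is an all-in-one CRISPR/Cas9 plasmid for mammalian cells, built on the pX458-mCherry backbone and about 9.2 kb in the sequenced record. In bacteria it is maintained at high copy through a ColE1/pUC-type origin and selected with ampicillin via the β-lactamase gene. An f1 phage origin is also present, along with a single annotated AAV2 inverted terminal repeat and short bom and rop fragments. These appear to be backbone remnants rather than functional parts of the design.

The plasmid carries two expression units. A human U6 RNA polymerase III promoter drives a single guide RNA made of a spacer directed at the human EWSR1 locus joined to the Streptococcus pyogenes gRNA scaffold. The spacer sequence is not recorded in the catalogue entry, and the table also shows a second, partial scaffold fragment just downstream. The second unit uses a CBh-type hybrid promoter (CMV enhancer, chicken β-actin promoter fragment and hybrid intron) to express S. pyogenes Cas9, which the annotation tool splits into N- and C-terminal portions although they are contiguous. Cas9 is followed by a nucleoplasmin nuclear localization signal, mCherry and a bGH polyadenylation signal. According to the stated purpose, mCherry is linked to Cas9 through a 2A peptide, so it is produced as a separate red fluorescent protein marking transfected cells. The catalogue's listing of mCherry as a tag on the insert should be read in that light.

The stated use is to cut the EWSR1 locus so that msfGFP can be knocked in. This requires a separate donor template, which is not part of this plasmid. The mCherry signal can be used to identify or enrich Cas9-expressing cells.
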