Features (pLannotate 1.2.2; 19 found; start..end, strand, type, name):
      1..241     +  promoter       U6 promoter: RNA polymerase III promoter for human U6 snRNA
    271..346     +  misc_RNA       gRNA scaffold: guide RNA scaffold for the Streptococcus pyogenes CRISPR/Cas9 system
    353..396     +  misc_RNA       gRNA scaffold (fragment): guide RNA scaffold for the Streptococcus pyogenes CRISPR/Cas9 system
    443..728     +  enhancer       CMV enhancer: human cytomegalovirus immediate early enhancer; contains an 18-bp deletion relative to the standard CMV enhancer
    831..964     +  promoter       chicken β-actin promoter (fragment): No description available
    965..1192    +  intron         hybrid intron: hybrid between chicken β-actin (CBA) and minute virus of mice (MMV) introns (Gray et al., 2011)
   1330..2931    +  CDS            Cas9(N): N-terminal portion of Streptococcus pyogenes Cas9 (Zetsche et al., 2015)
   2932..5430    +  CDS            Cas9(C): C-terminal portion of Streptococcus pyogenes Cas9 (Zetsche et al., 2015)
   5431..5478    +  CDS            nucleoplasmin NLS: bipartite nuclear localization signal from nucleoplasmin
   5554..6258    +  CDS            mCherry: mCherry is a basic (constitutively fluorescent) red fluorescent protein published in 2004, derived from Discosoma sp.. It is reported to be a very rapidly-maturing monomer with low acid sensitivity.
   6292..6403    +  polyA_signal   bGH poly(A) signal: bovine growth hormone polyadenylation signal
   6508..6648    +  repeat_region  AAV2 ITR: inverted terminal repeat of adeno-associated virus serotype 2 inverted
   6653..6704    -  misc_feature   bom (fragment): basis of mobility region from pBR322
   6723..7178    +  rep_origin     f1 ori (sequence partly withheld): f1 bacteriophage origin of replication; arrow indicates direction of (+) strand synthesis
   7179..7228    -  misc_feature   bom (fragment): basis of mobility region from pBR322
   7330..7365    -  CDS            rop (fragment): Rop protein, which maintains plasmids at low copy number; rop
   7460..7564    +  promoter       AmpR promoter: bla
   7565..8425    +  CDS            AmpR: β-lactamase; bla; confers resistance to ampicillin, carbenicillin, and related antibiotics
   8596..9184    +  rep_origin     ori: high-copy-number ColE1/pMB1/pBR322/pUC origin of replication
>Addgene plasmid #237683 | pX458_mCherry-EWSR1-gRNA | addgene full sequence | sequence record 471729 | Addgene NGS Result
GAGGGCCTATTTCCCATGATTCCTTCATATTTGCATATACGATACAAGGCTGTTAGAGAGATAATTGGAA
TTAATTTGACTGTAAACACAAAGATATTAGTACAAAATACGTGACGTAGAAAGTAATAATTTCTTGGGTA
GTTTGCAGTTTTAAAATTATGTTTTAAAATGGACTATCATATGCTTACCGTAACTTGAAAGTATTTCGAT
TTCTTGGCTTTATATATCTTGTGGAAAGGACGAAACACCGTGGTGGAACTGCGGTCGCGCGTTTTAGAGC
TAGAAATAGCAAGTTAAAATAAGGCTAGTCCGTTATCAACTTGAAAAAGTGGCACCGAGTCGGTGCTTTT
TTGTTTTAGAGCTAGAAATAGCAAGTTAAAATAAGGCTAGTCCGTTTTTAGCGCGTGCGCCAATTCTGCA
GACAAATGGCTCTAGAGGTACCCGTTACATAACTTACGGTAAATGGCCCGCCTGGCTGACCGCCCAACGA
CCCCCGCCCATTGACGTCAATAGTAACGCCAATAGGGACTTTCCATTGACGTCAATGGGTGGAGTATTTA
CGGTAAACTGCCCACTTGGCAGTACATCAAGTGTATCATATGCCAAGTACGCCCCCTATTGACGTCAATG
ACGGTAAATGGCCCGCCTGGCATTGTGCCCAGTACATGACCTTATGGGACTTTCCTACTTGGCAGTACAT
CTACGTATTAGTCATCGCTATTACCATGGTCGAGGTGAGCCCCACGTTCTGCTTCACTCTCCCCATCTCC
CCCCCCTCCCCACCCCCAATTTTGTATTTATTTATTTTTTAATTATTTTGTGCAGCGATGGGGGCGAGGG
GCGGGGCGGGGCGAGGCGGAGAGGTGCGGCGGCAGCCAATCAGAGCGGCGCGCTCCGAAAGTTTCCTTTT
ATGGCGAGGCGGCGGCGGCGGCGGCCCTATAAAAAGCGAAGCGCGCGGCGGGCGGGAGTCGCTGCGCGCT
GCCTTCGCCCCGTGCCCCGCTCCGCCGCCGCCTCGCGCCGCCCGCCCCGGCTCTGACTGACCGCGTTACT
CCCACAGGTGAGCGGGCGGGACGGCCCTTCTCCTCCGGGCTGTAATTAGCTGAGCAAGAGGTAAGGGTTT
AAGGGATGGTTGGTTGGTGGGGTATTAATGTTTAATTACCTGGAGCACCTGCCTGAAATCACTTTTTTTC
AGGTTGGACCGGTGCCACCATGGACTATAAGGACCACGACGGAGACTACAAGGATCATGATATTGATTAC
AAAGACGATGACGATAAGATGGCCCCAAAGAAGAAGCGGAAGGTCGGTATCCACGGAGTCCCAGCAGCCG
ACAAGAAGTACAGCATCGGCCTGGACATCGGCACCAACTCTGTGGGCTGGGCCGTGATCACCGACGAGTA
CAAGGTGCCCAGCAAGAAATTCAAGGTGCTGGGCAACACCGACCGGCACAGCATCAAGAAGAACCTGATC
GGAGCCCTGCTGTTCGACAGCGGCGAAACAGCCGAGGCCACCCGGCTGAAGAGAACCGCCAGAAGAAGAT
ACACCAGACGGAAGAACCGGATCTGCTATCTGCAAGAGATCTTCAGCAACGAGATGGCCAAGGTGGACGA
CAGCTTCTTCCACAGACTGGAAGAGTCCTTCCTGGTGGAAGAGGATAAGAAGCACGAGCGGCACCCCATC
TTCGGCAACATCGTGGACGAGGTGGCCTACCACGAGAAGTACCCCACCATCTACCACCTGAGAAAGAAAC
TGGTGGACAGCACCGACAAGGCCGACCTGCGGCTGATCTATCTGGCCCTGGCCCACATGATCAAGTTCCG
GGGCCACTTCCTGATCGAGGGCGACCTGAACCCCGACAACAGCGACGTGGACAAGCTGTTCATCCAGCTG
GTGCAGACCTACAACCAGCTGTTCGAGGAAAACCCCATCAACGCCAGCGGCGTGGACGCCAAGGCCATCC
TGTCTGCCAGACTGAGCAAGAGCAGACGGCTGGAAAATCTGATCGCCCAGCTGCCCGGCGAGAAGAAGAA
TGGCCTGTTCGGAAACCTGATTGCCCTGAGCCTGGGCCTGACCCCCAACTTCAAGAGCAACTTCGACCTG
GCCGAGGATGCCAAACTGCAGCTGAGCAAGGACACCTACGACGACGACCTGGACAACCTGCTGGCCCAGA
TCGGCGACCAGTACGCCGACCTGTTTCTGGCCGCCAAGAACCTGTCCGACGCCATCCTGCTGAGCGACAT
CCTGAGAGTGAACACCGAGATCACCAAGGCCCCCCTGAGCGCCTCTATGATCAAGAGATACGACGAGCAC
CACCAGGACCTGACCCTGCTGAAAGCTCTCGTGCGGCAGCAGCTGCCTGAGAAGTACAAAGAGATTTTCT
TCGACCAGAGCAAGAACGGCTACGCCGGCTACATTGACGGCGGAGCCAGCCAGGAAGAGTTCTACAAGTT
CATCAAGCCCATCCTGGAAAAGATGGACGGCACCGAGGAACTGCTCGTGAAGCTGAACAGAGAGGACCTG
CTGCGGAAGCAGCGGACCTTCGACAACGGCAGCATCCCCCACCAGATCCACCTGGGAGAGCTGCACGCCA
TTCTGCGGCGGCAGGAAGATTTTTACCCATTCCTGAAGGACAACCGGGAAAAGATCGAGAAGATCCTGAC
CTTCCGCATCCCCTACTACGTGGGCCCTCTGGCCAGGGGAAACAGCAGATTCGCCTGGATGACCAGAAAG
AGCGAGGAAACCATCACCCCCTGGAACTTCGAGGAAGTGGTGGACAAGGGCGCTTCCGCCCAGAGCTTCA
TCGAGCGGATGACCAACTTCGATAAGAACCTGCCCAACGAGAAGGTGCTGCCCAAGCACAGCCTGCTGTA
CGAGTACTTCACCGTGTATAACGAGCTGACCAAAGTGAAATACGTGACCGAGGGAATGAGAAAGCCCGCC
TTCCTGAGCGGCGAGCAGAAAAAGGCCATCGTGGACCTGCTGTTCAAGACCAACCGGAAAGTGACCGTGA
AGCAGCTGAAAGAGGACTACTTCAAGAAAATCGAGTGCTTCGACTCCGTGGAAATCTCCGGCGTGGAAGA
TCGGTTCAACGCCTCCCTGGGCACATACCACGATCTGCTGAAAATTATCAAGGACAAGGACTTCCTGGAC
AATGAGGAAAACGAGGACATTCTGGAAGATATCGTGCTGACCCTGACACTGTTTGAGGACAGAGAGATGA
TCGAGGAACGGCTGAAAACCTATGCCCACCTGTTCGACGACAAAGTGATGAAGCAGCTGAAGCGGCGGAG
ATACACCGGCTGGGGCAGGCTGAGCCGGAAGCTGATCAACGGCATCCGGGACAAGCAGTCCGGCAAGACA
ATCCTGGATTTCCTGAAGTCCGACGGCTTCGCCAACAGAAACTTCATGCAGCTGATCCACGACGACAGCC
TGACCTTTAAAGAGGACATCCAGAAAGCCCAGGTGTCCGGCCAGGGCGATAGCCTGCACGAGCACATTGC
CAATCTGGCCGGCAGCCCCGCCATTAAGAAGGGCATCCTGCAGACAGTGAAGGTGGTGGACGAGCTCGTG
AAAGTGATGGGCCGGCACAAGCCCGAGAACATCGTGATCGAAATGGCCAGAGAGAACCAGACCACCCAGA
AGGGACAGAAGAACAGCCGCGAGAGAATGAAGCGGATCGAAGAGGGCATCAAAGAGCTGGGCAGCCAGAT
CCTGAAAGAACACCCCGTGGAAAACACCCAGCTGCAGAACGAGAAGCTGTACCTGTACTACCTGCAGAAT
GGGCGGGATATGTACGTGGACCAGGAACTGGACATCAACCGGCTGTCCGACTACGATGTGGACCATATCG
TGCCTCAGAGCTTTCTGAAGGACGACTCCATCGACAACAAGGTGCTGACCAGAAGCGACAAGAACCGGGG
CAAGAGCGACAACGTGCCCTCCGAAGAGGTCGTGAAGAAGATGAAGAACTACTGGCGGCAGCTGCTGAAC
GCCAAGCTGATTACCCAGAGAAAGTTCGACAATCTGACCAAGGCCGAGAGAGGCGGCCTGAGCGAACTGG
ATAAGGCCGGCTTCATCAAGAGACAGCTGGTGGAAACCCGGCAGATCACAAAGCACGTGGCACAGATCCT
GGACTCCCGGATGAACACTAAGTACGACGAGAATGACAAGCTGATCCGGGAAGTGAAAGTGATCACCCTG
AAGTCCAAGCTGGTGTCCGATTTCCGGAAGGATTTCCAGTTTTACAAAGTGCGCGAGATCAACAACTACC
ACCACGCCCACGACGCCTACCTGAACGCCGTCGTGGGAACCGCCCTGATCAAAAAGTACCCTAAGCTGGA
AAGCGAGTTCGTGTACGGCGACTACAAGGTGTACGACGTGCGGAAGATGATCGCCAAGAGCGAGCAGGAA
ATCGGCAAGGCTACCGCCAAGTACTTCTTCTACAGCAACATCATGAACTTTTTCAAGACCGAGATTACCC
TGGCCAACGGCGAGATCCGGAAGCGGCCTCTGATCGAGACAAACGGCGAAACCGGGGAGATCGTGTGGGA
TAAGGGCCGGGATTTTGCCACCGTGCGGAAAGTGCTGAGCATGCCCCAAGTGAATATCGTGAAAAAGACC
GAGGTGCAGACAGGCGGCTTCAGCAAAGAGTCTATCCTGCCCAAGAGGAACAGCGATAAGCTGATCGCCA
GAAAGAAGGACTGGGACCCTAAGAAGTACGGCGGCTTCGACAGCCCCACCGTGGCCTATTCTGTGCTGGT
GGTGGCCAAAGTGGAAAAGGGCAAGTCCAAGAAACTGAAGAGTGTGAAAGAGCTGCTGGGGATCACCATC
ATGGAAAGAAGCAGCTTCGAGAAGAATCCCATCGACTTTCTGGAAGCCAAGGGCTACAAAGAAGTGAAAA
AGGACCTGATCATCAAGCTGCCTAAGTACTCCCTGTTCGAGCTGGAAAACGGCCGGAAGAGAATGCTGGC
CTCTGCCGGCGAACTGCAGAAGGGAAACGAACTGGCCCTGCCCTCCAAATATGTGAACTTCCTGTACCTG
GCCAGCCACTATGAGAAGCTGAAGGGCTCCCCCGAGGATAATGAGCAGAAACAGCTGTTTGTGGAACAGC
ACAAGCACTACCTGGACGAGATCATCGAGCAGATCAGCGAGTTCTCCAAGAGAGTGATCCTGGCCGACGC
TAATCTGGACAAAGTGCTGTCCGCCTACAACAAGCACCGGGATAAGCCCATCAGAGAGCAGGCCGAGAAT
ATCATCCACCTGTTTACCCTGACCAATCTGGGAGCCCCTGCCGCCTTCAAGTACTTTGACACCACCATCG
ACCGGAAGAGGTACACCAGCACCAAAGAGGTGCTGGACGCCACCCTGATCCACCAGAGCATCACCGGCCT
GTACGAGACACGGATCGACCTGTCTCAGCTGGGAGGCGACAAAAGGCCGGCGGCCACGAAAAAGGCCGGC
CAGGCAAAAAAGAAAAAGGAATTCGGCAGTGGAGAGGGCAGAGGAAGTCTGCTAACATGCGGTGACGTCG
AGGAGAATCCTGGCCCAGAATTCGTGAGCAAGGGCGAGGAGGATAACATGGCCATCATCAAGGAGTTCAT
GCGCTTCAAGGTGCACATGGAGGGCTCCGTGAACGGCCACGAGTTCGAGATCGAGGGCGAGGGCGAGGGC
CGCCCCTACGAGGGCACCCAGACCGCCAAGCTGAAGGTGACCAAGGGTGGCCCCCTGCCCTTCGCCTGGG
ACATCCTGTCCCCTCAGTTCATGTACGGCTCCAAGGCCTACGTGAAGCACCCCGCCGACATCCCCGACTA
CTTGAAGCTGTCCTTCCCCGAGGGCTTCAAGTGGGAGCGCGTGATGAACTTCGAGGACGGCGGCGTGGTG
ACCGTGACCCAGGACTCCTCCCTGCAGGACGGCGAGTTCATCTACAAGGTGAAGCTGCGCGGCACCAACT
TCCCCTCCGACGGCCCCGTAATGCAGAAGAAAACCATGGGCTGGGAGGCCTCCTCCGAGCGGATGTACCC
CGAGGACGGCGCCCTGAAGGGCGAGATCAAGCAGAGGCTGAAGCTGAAGGACGGCGGCCACTACGACGCT
GAGGTCAAGACCACCTACAAGGCCAAGAAGCCCGTGCAGCTGCCCGGCGCCTACAACGTCAACATCAAGT
TGGACATCACCTCCCACAACGAGGACTACACCATCGTGGAACAGTACGAACGCGCCGAGGGCCGCCACTC
CACCGGCGGCATGGACGAGCTGTACAAGGAATTCTAACTAGAGCTCGCTGATCAGCCTCGACTGTGCCTT
CTAGTTGCCAGCCATCTGTTGTTTGCCCCTCCCCCGTGCCTTCCTTGACCCTGGAAGGTGCCACTCCCAC
TGTCCTTTCCTAATAAAATGAGGAAATTGCATCGCATTGTCTGAGTAGGTGTCATTCTATTCTGGGGGGT
GGGGTGGGGCAGGACAGCAAGGGGGAGGATTGGGAAGAGAATAGCAGGCATGCTGGGGAGCGGCCGCAGG
AACCCCTAGTGATGGAGTTGGCCACTCCCTCTCTGCGCGCTCGCTCGCTCACTGAGGCCGGGCGACCAAA
GGTCGCCCGACGCCCGGGCTTTGCCCGGGCGGCCTCAGTGAGCGAGCGAGCGCGCAGCTGCCTGCAGGGG
CGCCTGATGCGGTATTTTCTCCTTACGCATCTGTGCGGTATTTCACACCGCATA
[95 nt withheld, positions 6705-6799]
T
[46 nt withheld, positions 6801-6846]
C
[141 nt withheld, positions 6848-6988]
CCTTTGACGTTGGAGTCCACGTTCTTT
[37 nt withheld, positions 7016-7052]
ACTCTATCTCGGGCTATTCTTTTGATTTATAAGGGATTTTGCCGATTTCGGTCTATTGGTTAAAAAATGA
GCTGATTTAACAAAAATTTAACGCGAATTTTAACAAAATATTAACGTTTACAATTTTATGGTGCACTCTC
AGTACAATCTGCTCTGATGCCGCATAGTTAAGCCAGCCCCGACACCCGCCAACACCCGCTGACGCGCCCT
GACGGGCTTGTCTGCTCCCGGCATCCGCTTACAGACAAGCTGTGACCGTCTCCGGGAGCTGCATGTGTCA
GAGGTTTTCACCGTCATCACCGAAACGCGCGAGACGAAAGGGCCTCGTGATACGCCTATTTTTATAGGTT
AATGTCATGATAATAATGGTTTCTTAGACGTCAGGTGGCACTTTTCGGGGAAATGTGCGCGGAACCCCTA
TTTGTTTATTTTTCTAAATACATTCAAATATGTATCCGCTCATGAGACAATAACCCTGATAAATGCTTCA
ATAATATTGAAAAAGGAAGAGTATGAGTATTCAACATTTCCGTGTCGCCCTTATTCCCTTTTTTGCGGCA
TTTTGCCTTCCTGTTTTTGCTCACCCAGAAACGCTGGTGAAAGTAAAAGATGCTGAAGATCAGTTGGGTG
CACGAGTGGGTTACATCGAACTGGATCTCAACAGCGGTAAGATCCTTGAGAGTTTTCGCCCCGAAGAACG
TTTTCCAATGATGAGCACTTTTAAAGTTCTGCTATGTGGCGCGGTATTATCCCGTATTGACGCCGGGCAA
GAGCAACTCGGTCGCCGCATACACTATTCTCAGAATGACTTGGTTGAGTACTCACCAGTCACAGAAAAGC
ATCTTACGGATGGCATGACAGTAAGAGAATTATGCAGTGCTGCCATAACCATGAGTGATAACACTGCGGC
CAACTTACTTCTGACAACGATCGGAGGACCGAAGGAGCTAACCGCTTTTTTGCACAACATGGGGGATCAT
GTAACTCGCCTTGATCGTTGGGAACCGGAGCTGAATGAAGCCATACCAAACGACGAGCGTGACACCACGA
TGCCTGTAGCAATGGCAACAACGTTGCGCAAACTATTAACTGGCGAACTACTTACTCTAGCTTCCCGGCA
ACAATTAATAGACTGGATGGAGGCGGATAAAGTTGCAGGACCACTTCTGCGCTCGGCCCTTCCGGCTGGC
TGGTTTATTGCTGATAAATCTGGAGCCGGTGAGCGTGGAAGCCGCGGTATCATTGCAGCACTGGGGCCAG
ATGGTAAGCCCTCCCGTATCGTAGTTATCTACACGACGGGGAGTCAGGCAACTATGGATGAACGAAATAG
ACAGATCGCTGAGATAGGTGCCTCACTGATTAAGCATTGGTAACTGTCAGACCAAGTTTACTCATATATA
CTTTAGATTGATTTAAAACTTCATTTTTAATTTAAAAGGATCTAGGTGAAGATCCTTTTTGATAATCTCA
TGACCAAAATCCCTTAACGTGAGTTTTCGTTCCACTGAGCGTCAGACCCCGTAGAAAAGATCAAAGGATC
TTCTTGAGATCCTTTTTTTCTGCGCGTAATCTGCTGCTTGCAAACAAAAAAACCACCGCTACCAGCGGTG
GTTTGTTTGCCGGATCAAGAGCTACCAACTCTTTTTCCGAAGGTAACTGGCTTCAGCAGAGCGCAGATAC
CAAATACTGTTCTTCTAGTGTAGCCGTAGTTAGGCCACCACTTCAAGAACTCTGTAGCACCGCCTACATA
CCTCGCTCTGCTAATCCTGTTACCAGTGGCTGCTGCCAGTGGCGATAAGTCGTGTCTTACCGGGTTGGAC
TCAAGACGATAGTTACCGGATAAGGCGCAGCGGTCGGGCTGAACGGGGGGTTCGTGCACACAGCCCAGCT
TGGAGCGAACGACCTACACCGAACTGAGATACCTACAGCGTGAGCTATGAGAAAGCGCCACGCTTCCCGA
AGGGAGAAAGGCGGACAGGTATCCGGTAAGCGGCAGGGTCGGAACAGGAGAGCGCACGAGGGAGCTTCCA
GGGGGAAACGCCTGGTATCTTTATAGTCCTGTCGGGTTTCGCCACCTCTGACTTGAGCGTCGATTTTTGT
GATGCTCGTCAGGGGGGCGGAGCCTATGGAAAAACGCCAGCAACGCGGCCTTTTTACGGTTCCTGGCCTT
TTGCTGGCCTTTTGCTCACATGT
